>Addgene plasmid #55643 | pAAV-Ef1a-vCreDIO hChR2(H134R)-EYFP | depositor full sequence | sequence record 86436 | pAAV-Ef1a-vCreDIO hChR2(H134R)-EYFP sequence 7249 bps
CCTGCAGGCAGCTGCGCGCTCGCTCGCTCACTGAGGCCGCCCGGGCAAAGCCCGGGCGTCGGGCGACCTT
TGGTCGCCCGGCCTCAGTGAGCGAGCGAGCGCGCAGAGAGGGAGTGGCCAACTCCATCACTAGGGGTTCC
TGCGGCCGCACGCGTAAGCTTTGCAAAGATGGATAAAGTTTTAAACAGAGAGGAATCTTTGCAGCTAATG
GACCTTCTAGGTCTTGAAAGGAGTGGGAATTGGCTCCGGTGCCCGTCAGTGGGCAGAGCGCACATCGCCC
ACAGTCCCCGAGAAGTTGGGGGGAGGGGTCGGCAATTGAACCGGTGCCTAGAGAAGGTGGCGCGGGGTAA
ACTGGGAAAGTGATGTCGTGTACTGGCTCCGCCTTTTTCCCGAGGGTGGGGGAGAACCGTATATAAGTGC
AGTAGTCGCCGTGAACGTTCTTTTTCGCAACGGGTTTGCCGCCAGAACACAGGTAAGTGCCGTGTGTGGT
TCCCGCGGGCCTGGCCTCTTTACGGGTTATGGCCCTTGCGTGCCTTGAATTACTTCCACTGGCTGCAGTA
CGTGATTCTTGATCCCGAGCTTCGGGTTGGAAGTGGGTGGGAGAGTTCGAGGCCTTGCGCTTAAGGAGCC
CCTTCGCCTCGTGCTTGAGTTGAGGCCTGGCCTGGGCGCTGGGGCCGCCGCGTGCGAATCTGGTGGCACC
TTCGCGCCTGTCTCGCTGCTTTCGATAAGTCTCTAGCCATTTAAAATTTTTGATGACCTGCTGCGACGCT
TTTTTTCTGGCAAGATAGTCTTGTAAATGCGGGCCAAGATCTGCACACTGGTATTTCGGTTTTTGGGGCC
GCGGGCGGCGACGGGGCCCGTGCGTCCCAGCGCACATGTTCGGCGAGGCGGGGCCTGCGAGCGCGGCCAC
CGAGAATCGGACGGGGGTAGTCTCAAGCTGGCCGGCCTGCTCTGGTGCCTGGCCTCGCGCCGCCGTGTAT
CGCCCCGCCCTGGGCGGCAAGGCTGGCCCGGTCGGCACCAGTTGCGTGAGCGGAAAGATGGCCGCTTCCC
GGCCCTGCTGCAGGGAGCTCAAAATGGAGGACGCGGCGCTCGGGAGAGCGGGCGGGTGAGTCACCCACAC
AAAGGAAAAGGGCCTTTCCGTCCTCAGCCGTCGCTTCATGTGACTCCACGGAGTACCGGGCGCCGTCCAG
GCACCTCGATTAGTTCTCGAGCTTTTGGAGTACGTCGTCTTTAGGTTGGGGGGAGGGGTTTTATGCGATG
GAGTTTCCCCACACTGAGTGGGTGGAGACTGAAGTTAGGCCAGCTTGGCACTTGATGTAATTCTCCTTGG
AATTTGCCCTTTTTGAGTTTGGATCTTGGTTCATTCTCAAGCCTCAGACAGTGGTTCAAAGTTTTTTTCT
TCCATTTCAGGTGTCGTGAGGTACCGGATCCATCAATTTCTGAGAACTGTCATTCTCGGAAATTGAGTAG
CTGGAGCAATTTGAAAAGATTGTTGTATTACCTCTAGCTGCGCTTATCAATTTCTGAGAAGTGTCTTTCT
CGGAAATTGAGGCGCGCCCTATTACTTGTACAGCTCGTCCATGCCGAGAGTGATCCCGGCGGCGGTCACG
AACTCCAGCAGGACCATGTGATCGCGCTTCTCGTTGGGGTCTTTGCTCAGGGCGGACTGGTAGCTCAGGT
AGTGGTTGTCGGGCAGCAGCACGGGGCCGTCGCCGATGGGGGTGTTCTGCTGGTAGTGGTCGGCGAGCTG
CACGCTGCCGTCCTCGATGTTGTGGCGGATCTTGAAGTTCACCTTGATGCCGTTCTTCTGCTTGTCGGCC
ATGATATAGACGTTGTGGCTGTTGTAGTTGTACTCCAGCTTGTGCCCCAGGATGTTGCCGTCCTCCTTGA
AGTCGATGCCCTTCAGCTCGATGCGGTTCACCAGGGTGTCGCCCTCGAACTTCACCTCGGCGCGGGTCTT
GTAGTTGCCGTCGTCCTTGAAGAAGATGGTGCGCTCCTGGACGTAGCCTTCGGGCATGGCGGACTTGAAG
AAGTCGTGCTGCTTCATGTGGTCGGGGTAGCGGGCGAAGCACTGCAGGCCGTAGCCGAAGGTGGTCACGA
GGGTGGGCCAGGGCACGGGCAGCTTGCCGGTGGTGCAGATGAACTTCAGGGTCAGCTTGCCGTAGGTGGC
ATCGCCCTCGCCCTCGCCGGACACGCTGAACTTGTGGCCGTTTACGTCGCCGTCCAGCTCGACCAGGATG
GGCACCACCCCGGTGAACAGCTCCTCGCCCTTGCTCACCATGGTGGCGGCCGCTGGCACGGCTCCGGCCT
CGGCTTCGTCTTCGACGAGAGTCTCGACCTCGATCTCCGTTCCGCCGATGTTCAGTTTGGTGGTTTTGCG
GATATCTCCGTGAATCAATATGTGCTCGTGGATCAGGACGCGCAGGTAGTGTCCCAACAACCCCCAACAA
TTTTTACTCATCAGATCAATAATCGTGTGACCTACGGTGGAGCCATAGACGCTCAGGACGCCAAAACCTT
CGGGCCCCAAAATGAAGAGAATTGGGAACATACCCCAGCTCACGAAAAACAGCCATGCCATGCCGGTCAC
GACCTGGCGGCACCGACCCTTTGGCACAGTATGATAACCCTCGATATATGCTTTGGCGGCGTGAAAAAAT
GTGTTCGCGCCATAGCACAATCCAAGACAAAAGAAGATGACTTTAACATAGCCGGTTGCCATGGCGCTGG
TAGCCCCCCACACGATAGTCCCGATGTCTGAGACAAGGAGTCCCATGGTTCTCCTGCTGTAGTCGTTGCT
CAGGCCGGTGAGGTTGCTCAGGCGGATAAGGATGACAGGACAAGTGAGCAGCCACTCTGCATAGCGCAGC
CACTGCACCCGGTGTCCTGTGGCAAGGTAGAGCATAGAGGGATTCTTAAACTCAAAAAAGAACTCGAGAA
TCACCTTAACCATTTCAATGGCGCACACATAGATCTCCTCCCAGCCGCATGTAGATTTCCAGGTTTGGTA
GGCATAGAACATCAGCAGCAAAATGCTGAATCCTGCTGCAAGCCACTGCAGGACATTTGACGCGGTCTGA
GCGCCGTTCGTGCCGCGAGATTCAATCCATCCGGCACAGTAACATTGATCCTCAGGGACCAGGACGGACC
CGTTCACCACCACAGGATTAGTAACGAACAAAAGTTCGCGTCCGACGGCAGACAAAGCGCCGCCATAGTC
CATGGTGGCTAGCTCAATTTCCGAGAAAGACACTTCTCAGAAATTGATAAGCGCAGCTAGAGGTAATACA
ACAATCTTTTCAAATTGCTCCAGCTACTCAATTTCCGAGAATGACAGTTCTCAGAAATTGAGAATTCGAT
ATCAAGCTTATCGATAATCAACCTCTGGATTACAAAATTTGTGAAAGATTGACTGGTATTCTTAACTATG
TTGCTCCTTTTACGCTATGTGGATACGCTGCTTTAATGCCTTTGTATCATGCTATTGCTTCCCGTATGGC
TTTCATTTTCTCCTCCTTGTATAAATCCTGGTTGCTGTCTCTTTATGAGGAGTTGTGGCCCGTTGTCAGG
CAACGTGGCGTGGTGTGCACTGTGTTTGCTGACGCAACCCCCACTGGTTGGGGCATTGCCACCACCTGTC
AGCTCCTTTCCGGGACTTTCGCTTTCCCCCTCCCTATTGCCACGGCGGAACTCATCGCCGCCTGCCTTGC
CCGCTGCTGGACAGGGGCTCGGCTGTTGGGCACTGACAATTCCGTGGTGTTGTCGGGGAAATCATCGTCC
TTTCCTTGGCTGCTCGCCTATGTTGCCACCTGGATTCTGCGCGGGACGTCCTTCTGCTACGTCCCTTCGG
CCCTCAATCCAGCGGACCTTCCTTCCCGCGGCCTGCTGCCGGCTCTGCGGCCTCTTCCGCGTCTTCGCCT
TCGCCCTCAGACGAGTCGGATCTCCCTTTGGGCCGCCTCCCCGCATCGATACCGAGCGCTGCTCGAGAGA
TCTACGGGTGGCATCCCTGTGACCCCTCCCCAGTGCCTCTCCTGGCCCTGGAAGTTGCCACTCCAGTGCC
CACCAGCCTTGTCCTAATAAAATTAAGTTGCATCATTTTGTCTGACTAGGTGTCCTTCTATAATATTATG
GGGTGGAGGGGGGTGGTATGGAGCAAGGGGCAAGTTGGGAAGACAACCTGTAGGGCCTGCGGGGTCTATT
GGGAACCAAGCTGGAGTGCAGTGGCACAATCTTGGCTCACTGCAATCTCCGCCTCCTGGGTTCAAGCGAT
TCTCCTGCCTCAGCCTCCCGAGTTGTTGGGATTCCAGGCATGCATGACCAGGCTCAGCTAATTTTTGTTT
TTTTGGTAGAGACGGGGTTTCACCATATTGGCCAGGCTGGTCTCCAACTCCTAATCTCAGGTGATCTACC
CACCTTGGCCTCCCAAATTGCTGGGATTACAGGCGTGAACCACTGCTCCCTTCCCTGTCCTTCTGATTTT
GTAGGTAACCACGTGCGGACCGAGCGGCCGCAGGAACCCCTAGTGATGGAGTTGGCCACTCCCTCTCTGC
GCGCTCGCTCGCTCACTGAGGCCGGGCGACCAAAGGTCGCCCGACGCCCGGGCTTTGCCCGGGCGGCCTC
AGTGAGCGAGCGAGCGCGCAGCTGCCTGCAGGGGCGCCTGATGCGGTATTTTCTCCTTACGCATCTGTGC
GGTATTTCACACCGCATA
[142 nt withheld, positions 4709-4850]
C
[141 nt withheld, positions 4852-4992]
CCTTTGACGTTGGAGTCCACGTTCTTT
[37 nt withheld, positions 5020-5056]
ACCCTATCTCGGGCTATTCTTTTGATTTATAAGGGATTTTGCCGATTTCGGCCTATTGGTTAAAAAATGA
GCTGATTTAACAAAAATTTAACGCGAATTTTAACAAAATATTAACGTTTACAATTTTATGGTGCACTCTC
AGTACAATCTGCTCTGATGCCGCATAGTTAAGCCAGCCCCGACACCCGCCAACACCCGCTGACGCGCCCT
GACGGGCTTGTCTGCTCCCGGCATCCGCTTACAGACAAGCTGTGACCGTCTCCGGGAGCTGCATGTGTCA
GAGGTTTTCACCGTCATCACCGAAACGCGCGAGACGAAAGGGCCTCGTGATACGCCTATTTTTATAGGTT
AATGTCATGATAATAATGGTTTCTTAGACGTCAGGTGGCACTTTTCGGGGAAATGTGCGCGGAACCCCTA
TTTGTTTATTTTTCTAAATACATTCAAATATGTATCCGCTCATGAGACAATAACCCTGATAAATGCTTCA
ATAATATTGAAAAAGGAAGAGTATGAGTATTCAACATTTCCGTGTCGCCCTTATTCCCTTTTTTGCGGCA
TTTTGCCTTCCTGTTTTTGCTCACCCAGAAACGCTGGTGAAAGTAAAAGATGCTGAAGATCAGTTGGGTG
CACGAGTGGGTTACATCGAACTGGATCTCAACAGCGGTAAGATCCTTGAGAGTTTTCGCCCCGAAGAACG
TTTTCCAATGATGAGCACTTTTAAAGTTCTGCTATGTGGCGCGGTATTATCCCGTATTGACGCCGGGCAA
GAGCAACTCGGTCGCCGCATACACTATTCTCAGAATGACTTGGTTGAGTACTCACCAGTCACAGAAAAGC
ATCTTACGGATGGCATGACAGTAAGAGAATTATGCAGTGCTGCCATAACCATGAGTGATAACACTGCGGC
CAACTTACTTCTGACAACGATCGGAGGACCGAAGGAGCTAACCGCTTTTTTGCACAACATGGGGGATCAT
GTAACTCGCCTTGATCGTTGGGAACCGGAGCTGAATGAAGCCATACCAAACGACGAGCGTGACACCACGA
TGCCTGTAGCAATGGCAACAACGTTGCGCAAACTATTAACTGGCGAACTACTTACTCTAGCTTCCCGGCA
ACAATTAATAGACTGGATGGAGGCGGATAAAGTTGCAGGACCACTTCTGCGCTCGGCCCTTCCGGCTGGC
TGGTTTATTGCTGATAAATCTGGAGCCGGTGAGCGTGGGTCTCGCGGTATCATTGCAGCACTGGGGCCAG
ATGGTAAGCCCTCCCGTATCGTAGTTATCTACACGACGGGGAGTCAGGCAACTATGGATGAACGAAATAG
ACAGATCGCTGAGATAGGTGCCTCACTGATTAAGCATTGGTAACTGTCAGACCAAGTTTACTCATATATA
CTTTAGATTGATTTAAAACTTCATTTTTAATTTAAAAGGATCTAGGTGAAGATCCTTTTTGATAATCTCA
TGACCAAAATCCCTTAACGTGAGTTTTCGTTCCACTGAGCGTCAGACCCCGTAGAAAAGATCAAAGGATC
TTCTTGAGATCCTTTTTTTCTGCGCGTAATCTGCTGCTTGCAAACAAAAAAACCACCGCTACCAGCGGTG
GTTTGTTTGCCGGATCAAGAGCTACCAACTCTTTTTCCGAAGGTAACTGGCTTCAGCAGAGCGCAGATAC
CAAATACTGTCCTTCTAGTGTAGCCGTAGTTAGGCCACCACTTCAAGAACTCTGTAGCACCGCCTACATA
CCTCGCTCTGCTAATCCTGTTACCAGTGGCTGCTGCCAGTGGCGATAAGTCGTGTCTTACCGGGTTGGAC
TCAAGACGATAGTTACCGGATAAGGCGCAGCGGTCGGGCTGAACGGGGGGTTCGTGCACACAGCCCAGCT
TGGAGCGAACGACCTACACCGAACTGAGATACCTACAGCGTGAGCTATGAGAAAGCGCCACGCTTCCCGA
AGGGAGAAAGGCGGACAGGTATCCGGTAAGCGGCAGGGTCGGAACAGGAGAGCGCACGAGGGAGCTTCCA
GGGGGAAACGCCTGGTATCTTTATAGTCCTGTCGGGTTTCGCCACCTCTGACTTGAGCGTCGATTTTTGT
GATGCTCGTCAGGGGGGCGGAGCCTATGGAAAAACGCCAGCAACGCGGCCTTTTTACGGTTCCTGGCCTT
TTGCTGGCCTTTTGCTCACATGT
Features (pLannotate 1.2.2; 18 found; start..end, strand, type, name):
      1..141     -  repeat_region  AAV2 ITR: inverted terminal repeat of adeno-associated virus serotype 2 inverted
    169..235     +  CDS            small t antigen (fragment): SV40 (simian virus 40) small t antigen
    261..472     +  promoter       EF-1α core promoter: core promoter for human elongation factor EF-1α
    473..581     +  intron         EF-1α intron A (fragment): intron upstream of the start codon of human EF-1α
   1207..1410    +  intron         EF-1α intron A: truncated intron upstream of the start codon of human EF-1α
   1562..2281    -  CDS            EYFP: enhanced YFP mammalian codon-optimized
   2297..3223    -  CDS            ChR2(H134R): H134R mutant of an N-terminal fragment of channelrhodopsin-2 from the alga Chlamydomonas reinhardtii (Nagel et al., 2005) blue light-activated cation channel
   3352..3376    +  misc_feature   MCS (fragment): pBluescript multiple cloning site
   3376..3964    +  misc_feature   WPRE: woodchuck hepatitis virus posttranscriptional regulatory element
   3996..4472    +  polyA_signal   hGH poly(A) signal: human growth hormone polyadenylation signal
   4512..4652    +  repeat_region  AAV2 ITR: inverted terminal repeat of adeno-associated virus serotype 2 inverted
   4657..4708    -  misc_feature   bom (fragment): basis of mobility region from pBR322
   4727..5107    +  rep_origin     M13 ori (sequence partly withheld): M13 bacteriophage origin of replication; arrow indicates direction of (+) strand synthesis
   5183..5232    -  misc_feature   bom (fragment): basis of mobility region from pBR322
   5334..5369    -  CDS            rop (fragment): Rop protein, which maintains plasmids at low copy number; rop
   5464..5568    +  promoter       AmpR promoter: bla
   5569..6429    +  CDS            AmpR: β-lactamase; bla; confers resistance to ampicillin, carbenicillin, and related antibiotics
   6600..7188    +  rep_origin     ori: high-copy-number ColE1/pMB1/pBR322/pUC origin of replication
