[The description below was written by a language model from this plasmid's Addgene catalogue record and pLannotate feature annotations shown in this document.]
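Description:
pAAV-Ef1a-vCreDIO hChR2(H134R)-EYFP is a 7,249 bp adeno-associated virus transfer plasmid for recombinase-gated optogenetic expression in mammalian cells. Two AAV2 inverted terminal repeats flank the expression cassette and allow it to be packaged into recombinant AAV particles when the replication and capsid functions are supplied in trans. Outside the ITRs, the bacterial backbone carries a high-copy ColE1/pUC-type origin, an ampicillin resistance gene (β-lactamase) with its own promoter, and an M13 phage origin. A few short annotated fragments (SV40 small t antigen, bom, rop) appear to be partial matches rather than functional elements.

The payload is a synthetic fusion of humanized channelrhodopsin-2 carrying the H134R mutation, a blue-light-activated cation channel derived from Chlamydomonas reinhardtii, with EYFP at its C terminus. It sits downstream of the human EF-1α promoter and intron A sequences. It is followed by a WPRE, which enhances transcript stability and expression, and by the human growth hormone polyadenylation signal. In the feature table both the ChR2(H134R) and EYFP coding sequences lie on the minus strand, opposite to the promoter, which is consistent with a double-floxed inverted open reading frame (DIO) design. In such a design the coding sequence is silent until a recombinase inverts it into the sense orientation and locks it there. Here the name and stated purpose indicate dependence on vCre rather than Cre, although the recombinase recognition sites themselves are not annotated in the feature table. The construct is used to restrict light-driven depolarization and fluorescent labelling to vCre-expressing cells. It belongs to a toolkit for targeting cell populations with multiple orthogonal recombinases and Boolean logic.
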