Addgene plasmid #55643: pAAV-Ef1a-vCreDIO hChR2(H134R)-EYFP
Purpose: vCre-Dependent ChR2-EYFP
Depositing lab: Karl Deisseroth. Depositing organization: Stanford University. Publication: Targeting cells with single vectors using multiple-feature Boolean logic. Fenno LE, Mattis J, Ramakrishnan C, Hyun M, Lee SY, He M, Tucciarone J, Selimbeyoglu A, Berndt A, Grosenick L, Zalocusky KA, Bernstein H, Swanson H, Perry C, Diester I, Boyce FM, Bass CE, Neve R, Huang ZJ, Deisseroth K. Nat Methods. 2014 Jul;11(7):763-72. doi: 10.1038/nmeth.2996. Epub 2014 Jun 8. PubMed 24908100.
Backbone
  Vector backbone: AAV
  Backbone size w/o insert (bp): 5600
  Total vector size (bp): 7249
  Vector type: Mammalian Expression, AAV ; vCre-Dependent ChR2-EYFP
Growth in bacteria
  Bacterial resistance: Ampicillin, 100 μg/mL
  Growth temperature: 37°C
  Growth strain: Stbl3
  Copy number: High Copy
Gene/Insert
  Gene/Insert name: hChR2(H134R)-EYFP
  Species: Synthetic
  Insert size (bp): 1662
  Promoter: Ef1a
  Tag / fusion protein: EYFP (C terminal on insert)
  Cloning method: Restriction Enzyme; 5′ cloning site AscI (not destroyed); 3′ cloning site NheI (not destroyed)
  Sequencing primers: 5′ CACCCACACAAAGGAAAAGGGCC; 3′ GCAATAGCATGATACAAAGG
Terms and licenses: Academic/Nonprofit Terms; Industry Terms: Not Available to Industry
How to cite: pAAV-Ef1a-vCreDIO hChR2(H134R)-EYFP was a gift from Karl Deisseroth (Addgene plasmid # 55643 ; http://n2t.net/addgene:55643 ; RRID:Addgene_55643)
