>Addgene plasmid #55643 | pAAV-Ef1a-vCreDIO hChR2(H134R)-EYFP | addgene partial sequence | sequence record 92051 | WPRE-R 5'-CATAGCGTAAAAGGAGCAACA-3'
AACTGTCATTCTCGGAAATTGAGTAGCTGGAGCAATTTGAAAAGATTGTTGTATTACCTCTAGCTGCGCT
TATCAATTTCTGAGAAGTGTCTTTCTCGGAAATTGAGCTAGCCACCATGGACTATGGCGGCGCTTTGTCT
GCCGTCGGACGCGAACTTTTGTTCGTTACTAATCCTGTGGTGGTGAACGGGTCCGTCCTGGTCCCTGAGG
ATCAATGTTACTGTGCCGGATGGAT
