>Addgene plasmid #55643 | pAAV-Ef1a-vCreDIO hChR2(H134R)-EYFP | addgene partial sequence | sequence record 92054 | EF1a-F 5'-TCAAGCCTCAGACAGTGGTTC-3'
TCAATTTCTGAGAACTGTCATTCTCGGAAATTGAGTAGCTGGAGCAATTTGAAAAGATTGTTGTATTACC
TCTAGCTGCGCTTATCAATTTCTGAGAAGTGTCTTTCTCGGAAATTGAGGCGCGCCCTATTACTTGTACA
GCTCGTCCATGCCGAGAGTGATCCCGGCGGCGGTCACGAACTCCAGCAGGACCATGTGATCGCGCTTCTC
GTTGGGGTCTTTGCTCAGGGCGGACTGGTAGCTCAGGTAGTGGTTGTCGGGCAGCAGCACGGGGCCGTCG
CCGATGGGGGTGTTCTGCTGGTAGTGGTCGGCGAGCTGCACGCTGCCGTCCTCGATGTTGTGGCGGATCT
TGAAGTTCACCTTGATGCCGTTCTTCTGCTTGTCGGCCATGATATAGACGTTGTGGCTGTTGTAGTTGTA
CTCCAGCTTGTGCCCCAGG
