>Addgene plasmid #55643 | pAAV-Ef1a-vCreDIO hChR2(H134R)-EYFP | addgene partial sequence | sequence record 93624 | EGFP-N 5'-CGTCGCCGTCCAGCTCGACCAG-3'
TGCTCACCATGGTGGCGGCCGCTGGCACGGCTCCGGCCTCGGCTTCGTCTTCGACGAGAGTCTCGACCTC
GATCTCCGTTCCGCCGATGTTCAGTTTGGTGGTTTTGCGGATATCTCCGTGAATCAATATGTGCTCGTGG
ATCAGGACGCGCAGGTAGTGTCCCAACAACCCCCAACAATTTTTACTCATCAGATCAATAATCGTGTGAC
CTACGGTGGAGCCATAGACGCTCAGGACGCCAAAACCTTCGGGCCCCAAAATGAAGAGAATTGGGAACAT
ACCCCAGCTCACGAAAAACAGCCATGCCATGCCGGTCACGACCTGGCGGCACCGACCCTTTGGCACAGTA
TGATAACCCTCGATATATGCTTTGGCGGCGTGAAAAAATGTGTTCGCGCCATAGCACAATCCAAGACAAA
AGAAGATGACTTTAACATAGCCGGTTGCCATGGCGCTGGTAGCCCCCCACACGATAGTCCCGATGTCTGA
GACAAGGAGTCCCA
